Addgene plasmid #37062: pVD300recA6
Depositing lab: Hank Seifert. Depositing organization: Northwestern University. Publication: Insertionally inactivated and inducible recA alleles for use in Neisseria. Seifert HS. Gene. 1997 Apr 1;188(2):215-20. 10.1016/S0378-1119(96)00810-4 PubMed 9133594.
Backbone
  Vector backbone: pHSX
  Modifications to backbone: See paper
  Vector type: Inducible Gc expression vector
Growth in bacteria
  Bacterial resistance: Tetracycline, 10 μg/mL
  Growth temperature: 37°C
  Growth strain: DH5alpha
  Growth instructions: Slow growth, usually needs at least 18 hours, but probably closer to 20
  Copy number: Low Copy
Gene/Insert
  Gene/Insert name: RecA
  Species: Neisseria gonorrhoeae (Gc)
  Entrez Gene: recA (a.k.a. NGO0741)
  Cloning method: Unknown
  Sequencing primers: 5′ RecA Gc F; 3′ RecA Gc R
Terms and licenses: Academic/Nonprofit Terms; Industry Terms: Not Available to Industry
How to cite: pVD300recA6 was a gift from Hank Seifert (Addgene plasmid # 37062 ; http://n2t.net/addgene:37062 ; RRID:Addgene_37062)
