[The description below was written by a language model from this plasmid's Addgene catalogue record.]
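Description:
pVD300recA6 is a low-copy bacterial plasmid built on the pHSX backbone and catalogued as an inducible expression vector for Neisseria gonorrhoeae (Gc). It is propagated in E. coli under tetracycline selection. The record points to the associated publication for the backbone modifications rather than listing them, and it does not state the origin of replication or the cloning method. No feature table is provided, so the physical arrangement of elements on the plasmid cannot be described from the available information.

The insert is recA from N. gonorrhoeae (locus NGO0741), which encodes the central recombinase of homologous recombination and recombinational DNA repair. The vector type and the title of the associated publication, which concerns insertionally inactivated and inducible recA alleles for use in Neisseria, indicate that this construct carries a recA allele whose expression can be switched on or off experimentally. However, the record does not name the promoter, the regulatory system or the inducer. It also does not say whether the tetracycline marker is used for selection in the gonococcus or only in E. coli, or how the allele is established in Neisseria.

A controllable recA allele of this kind lets researchers regulate RecA-dependent processes in Neisseria. In general terms, these include homologous recombination, DNA repair, and recombination-dependent phenomena such as DNA transformation and pilin antigenic variation. Holding cells in a RecA-deficient state and then restoring function on demand allows such events to be stabilised or timed. The specific applications are described in the publication rather than in the catalogue fields.
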