>Addgene plasmid #37062 | pVD300recA6 | addgene partial sequence | sequence record 65044 | RecAGcF  5'-GAAGGCGAATTGATCGACAT-3'
CAGCTACAACGGCGCGAAAATCGGTCAGGGCAAAGACAACGTCCGCGTCTGGCTGAAAGAAAACCCCGAA
ATTTCCGACGAAATCGACGCAAAAATCCGCGCCCTCAACGGCGTAGAAATGCACATCACCGAAGGGACGC
AGGACGAAACCGACGGCGAACGACCCGAAGAATAAAACCTGAAATCCCGATAAACGGTACTTCTGCTGCG
AAGTACCGTTTTTTTTGAGCCGCCTCCGGACGGCTTGATTTGAGTTTTGGTATAGCGGATTAACAAAAAT
CAGGACAAGGCGGAGAGCCGCAGACAGTACAAATAGTACGGCAAGGCGAGGCAACGCCGTACTGGTTTAA
ATTTAATCCACTATAGTACGGAACCGATTCACTTGGTGCTTCAGCATCTTAGAGAATCGTTCTCTTTGAT
CTAAGGCGAGGCAACGCCGTACCGGTTTTTGTTAATCCACTATATTTTTACCCGACGGGGTGAAAAATAC
AGTTGCTACAGCCCGACCTACGCCCGCTTTGCCTCTATCCTGCGCCGACTTTACGGATGAAGCCTGCGCC
CTTTTATGTGCAATACTTTGCACTTGCTGAACAAAATTCAAACGACCCTTTATATCAAATGCAAAAAATA
TGCCGTCATTCCCGCGAAGGCGGGAATCCAGACCTGTCGGCACGGAAATTTATCGAGTAAAACGGTTTTT
CAGATTCTACGTTCTAGATTCCCGCCTGCGCGGGAATGACGGCGGCGGGGGTTTCTGTTTTTTTCCGATA
G
