>Addgene plasmid #37062 | pVD300recA6 | addgene partial sequence | sequence record 65045 | RecAGcR  5'-GACTTTTACGCCGAGTTTGC-3'
GGCGCACACGCCGCCGTTTTTCTGGCATTGGGCGACGGCTTCGAGGCAGAGTGTGGTTTTGCCGGAGGAT
TCGGGGCCGAAGATTTCGACGATGCGCCCGCGCGGCAGGCCGCCGACTCCGAGGGCGAGGTCTAATCCGA
GCGATCCGGTGGAAATGACTTCGAGGTTTTCTTCCTGCTGGCTGCCGTCCATTTTCATGATGGCGCCTTT
GCCGAAACTTTTTTCGATTTGCGCCAGTGCGGCGGCAAGGGCTTTGCTTTTGTCGTCTGACATGGGGGTT
ACTCCGGAGCGGCCGCGGAATTCGTAATCATGGTCATAGCTGTTTCCTGTGTGAAATTGTTATCCGCTCA
CAATTCCACACAACATACGAGCCGGAAGCATAAAGTGTAAAGCCTGGGGTGCCTAGTTTCCTGTGTGAAA
TTGTTATCCGCTCACAATTCCACACATTATACGAGCCGATGATTAATTGTCAACAGCTCATTTCAGAATA
TTTGCCAGAACCGTTATGATGTCGGCGCAAAAAACATTATCCAGAACGGGAGTGCGCCTTGAGCGACACG
AATTATGCAGTGATTTACGACCTGCACAGCCATACCACAGCTTCCGATGGCTGCCTGACGCCAGAAGCAT
TGGTGCACCGTGCAGTCGATAAGCCCGGATCAGCTTGCAATTCGCGCGCGAAGGCGAAGCGGCATTTACG
TTGACACCATCGAATGGTGCAAAACCTTTCGCGGTATGGCATGATAGCGCCCGGAAGAGAGTCAATTCAG
GGTGGTGAATGTGAAACCAGTAACGTTATACGATGTCGCAGAGTATGCCGGTGTCTC
